>Addgene plasmid #39708 | KHBD00646 | depositor partial sequence | sequence record 50148 | KHBD00646 sequence 2148 bps
ATGGCAGCACCAGAGACGGGCAACACGGGCTCCACAGGATCCGCTGGCTCGACAGGATCGGGATCGGGAT
CGGGATCGGGAAGTGGGAGCTCCTCAGATCCAGCGAATGGACGGGAGGCCCGTAACCTTGCCGAAAAACA
GCGACGGGATAAGCTTAATGCCAGCATCCAGGAGCTGGCTACCATGGTACCACATGCAGCCGAATCCTCC
CGTCGCCTGGACAAAACCGCCGTCCTCAGATTTGCCACCCATGGCCTGAGACTTCAGTATGTCTTTGGCA
AGTCCGCTTCCAGACGTCGCAAGAAACCCGGCCTCAAGGGAACGGGTATGTCTGCCTCACCTGTCGGAGA
TCTACCCAATCCCAGTCTGCATCTAACGGACACTCTAATGCAACTGCTGGACTGCTGCTTCCTCACCCTA
ACCTGCAGTGGCCAAATCGTTTTGGTATCCACCAGCGTGGAGCAGCTATTGGGTCACTGTCAGTCCGATT
TGTATGGCCAGAATCTACTGCAGATCACGCATCCCGATGATCAGGATCTGTTAAGACAGCAGCTAATACC
CAGGGATATAGAGACCCTGTTCTATCAGCATCAGCACCACCAGCAGCAGGGGCACAATCCCCAGCAGCAC
TCCACTTCCACGTCGGCCTCAGCTTCGGGCAGTGATCTGGAGGAGGAGGAAATGGAGACGGAGGAACACC
GTCTGGGTCGGCAGCAGGGAGAGGCGGACGATGACGAGGATCACCCGTACAACCGACGAACACCCAGCCC
GCGGAGAATGGCCCATTTGGCGACCATTGATGACCGACTACGCATGGATCGGCGCTGCTTTACCGTCCGC
TTGGCTAGGGCTTCCACGCGAGCGGAGGCCACGCGTCATTACGAGCGGGTTAAGATCGATGGCTGCTTTC
GTCGCAGTGACTCCTCCTTAACCGGAGGTGCCGCTGCCAACTATCCGATTGTCTCCCAGCTGATACGACG
CTCGAGAAACAACAATATGCTGGCTGCCGCTGCAGCAGTGGCAGCAGAAGCGGCGACGGTGCCACCCCAG
CACGATGCCATTGCCCAGGCGGCGCTGCACGGGATTAGCGGCAATGATATTGTCCTGGTGGCCATGGCCA
GGGTGCTGCGAGAGGAACGGCCGCCTGAGGAGACGGAGGGTACAGTGGGCTTGACCATTTACAGACAGCC
AGAACCCTATCAGCTGGAGTACCATACGAGGCATCTAATCGACGGCAGCATCATCGACTGTGATCAAAGG
ATTGGTCTGGTGGCGGGATATATGAAGGATGAGGTGCGCAACCTTAGTCCCTTCTGTTTCATGCACCTGG
ACGACGTTCGCTGGGTGATTGTGGCCCTTCGACAAATGTACGATTGCAACAGTGACTATGGCGAGAGCTG
CTACCGTCTGCTGTCCCGCAACGGGCGCTTCATTTACCTGCACACCAAGGGATTTCTGGAGGTCGACCGT
GGCAGTAATAAGGTGCATTCCTTTCTGTGCGTCAACACGCTGCTCGATGAGGAGGCGGGCCGGCAAAAGG
TGCAGGAGATGAAGGAGAAATTCTCGACAATCATCAAGGCGGAGATGCCCACGCAGAGCAGCAGTCCCGA
TTTGCCCGCCTCGCAGGCACCGCAGCAACTTGAGAGAATTGTCCTCTATCTAATAGAGAACCTACAGAAG
AGTGTGGATTCAGCAGAGACGGTTGGCGGCCAGGGCATGGAAAGCCTAATGGACGATGGCTACAGTTCGC
CAGCAAATACCTTAACTCTCGAGGAGTTAGCTCCCTCGCCCACGCCCGCCTTGGCCTTGGTGCCGCCGGC
TCCCTCATCGGTCAAGAGCTCCATCTCCAAGTCGGTGAGTGTGGTCAATGTGACGGCGGCCAGAAAGTTT
CAGCAGGAGCATCAGAAGCAGCGTGAACGTGACCGTGAGCAGCTTAAGGAGCGCACCAACTCCACGCAGG
GCGTGATCCGGCAACTGAGCAGCTGCCTAAGCGAGGCGGAAACGGCATCCTGTATCCTATCACCAGCCAG
TAGCTTGAGTGCCAGCGAAGCACCGGACACGCCCGATCCGCACAGCAACACATCACCGCCACCGTCGCTC
CACACACGTCCCAGTGTCCTGCATCGAACCCTGACCAGCACGCTGCGA
