>Addgene plasmid #39708 | KHBD00646 | addgene partial sequence | sequence record 52964 | M13-F20 5'-TGTAAAACGACGGCCAGT-3'
ATTTATTTTGACTGATAGTGACCTGTTCGTTGCAACAAATTGATGAGCAATGCTTTTTTATAATGCCAAC
TTTGTACAAAAAAGTTGGCACCATGGCAGCACCAGAGACGGGCAACACGGGCTCCACAGGATCCGCTGGC
TCGACAGGATCGGGATCGGGATCGGGATCGGGAAGTGGGAGCTCCTCAGATCCAGCGAATGGACGGGAGG
CCCGTAACCTTGCCGAAAAACAGCGACGGGATAAGCTTAATGCCAGCATCCAGGAGCTGGCTACCATGGT
ACCACATGCAGCCGAATCCTCCCGTCGCCTGGACAAAACCGCCGTCCTCAGATTTGCCACCCATGGCCTG
AGACTTCAGTATGTCTTTGGCAAGTCCGCTTCCAGACGTCGCAAGAAACCCGGCCTCAAGGGAACGGGTA
TGTCTGCCTCACCTGTCGGAGATCTACCCAATCCCAGTCTGCATCTAACGGACACTCTAATGCAACTGCT
GGACTGCTGCTTCCTCACCCTAACCTGCAGTGGCCAAATCGTTTTGGTATCCACCAGCGTGGAGCAGCTA
TTGGGTCACTGTCAGTCCGATTTGTATGGCCAGAATCTACTGCAGATCACGCATCCCGATGATCAGGATC
TGTTAAGACAGCAGCTAATACCCAGGGATATAGAGACCCTGTTCTATCAGCATCAGCACCACCAGCAGCA
GGGGCACAATCCCCAGCAGCACTCCACTTCCACGTCGGCCTCAGCTTCGGGCAGTGATCTGGAGGAGGAG
GAAATGGAGACGGAGGAACACCGTCTGGGTCGGCAGCAGGGAGAGGCGGACGATGACGAGGATCACCCGT
ACAACCGACGA
