[The description below was written by a language model from this plasmid's Addgene catalogue record.]
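Description:
KHBD00646 is a Gateway entry clone built in the pDONR221 backbone (Invitrogen), carrying the open reading frame of the Drosophila melanogaster gene CG1705, better known as Met (Methoprene-tolerant; also listed under the alias bHLHe59, indicating a basic helix-loop-helix family protein). The insert is recorded as 2148 bp in a backbone of 2536 bp without insert. It is a high-copy bacterial plasmid selected with kanamycin. No feature table accompanies the record, so the origin of replication and the exact recombination sites flanking the insert are not itemised. A BP-recombined pDONR221 clone normally carries the ORF between attL sites, and M13 forward and reverse primer sites on either side are listed for sequence verification.

The record states that there is no promoter, which fits the role of an entry clone: the plasmid is not meant to express Met itself. It serves as a sequence-verified source from which the ORF can be transferred by LR recombination into destination vectors that supply the promoter, tags and host-specific elements. The depositor notes that ORFs in this collection were cloned open-ended, without a stop codon. This allows in-frame C-terminal fusions to tags or domains encoded downstream in the destination vector, and it also means that termination must be provided by that vector. The clone belongs to a collection associated with automated screening of protein–DNA interactions at Drosophila regulatory elements, so its typical use is to generate expression or fusion constructs of this fly protein for such interaction assays.
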