Addgene plasmid #39708: KHBD00646
Depositing lab: Bart Deplancke. Depositing organization: Swiss Federal Institute of Technology (EPFL). Publication: Automated protein-DNA interaction screening of Drosophila regulatory elements. Korneel Hens, Jean-Daniel Feuz, Alina Isakova, Antonina Lagovitina, Andreas Massouras, Julien Bryois, Patrick Callaerts, Susan E. Celniker, Bart Deplancke. Nat Methods. 2011 Oct 30;8(12):1065-70. 10.1038/nmeth.1763 PubMed 22037703.
Backbone
  Vector backbone: pDONR221
  Backbone manufacturer: Invitrogen
  Backbone size w/o insert (bp): 2536
  Vector type: Gateway DONR vector
Growth in bacteria
  Bacterial resistance: Kanamycin, 50 μg/mL
  Growth temperature: 37°C
  Growth strain: DH5alpha
  Copy number: High Copy
Gene/Insert
  Gene/Insert name: CG1705 (alt names: FBgn0002723; Met; Methoprene-tolerant)
  Species: D. melanogaster (fly)
  Insert size (bp): 2148
  Entrez Gene: Met (a.k.a. Dmel_CG1705, CG1705, DmMet, Dmel\CG1705, MET, Met/Met1, Mett, Rst(1)JH, bHLHe59, met)
  Promoter: none
  Cloning method: Gateway Cloning
  Sequencing primers: 5′ M13-F20; 3′ M13R
Terms and licenses: Academic/Nonprofit Terms; Industry Terms: Not Available to Industry
Depositor comments: Please note that the ORFs in this collection were cloned open-ended (without a stop codon).
How to cite: KHBD00646 was a gift from Bart Deplancke (Addgene plasmid # 39708 ; http://n2t.net/addgene:39708 ; RRID:Addgene_39708)
